Addgene plasmid #147919: pAc5.1B-lambdaN-HA-DmRUMP-del58-131_X
Purpose: Insect Expression of DmRUMP-del58-131
Depositing lab: Elisa Izaurralde. Depositing organization: Max Planck Institute for Developmental Biology.
Backbone
  Vector backbone: Unknown
  Vector type: Insect Expression
Growth in bacteria
  Bacterial resistance: Ampicillin, 100 μg/mL
  Growth temperature: 37°C
  Growth strain: DH5alpha
  Copy number: Low Copy
Gene/Insert
  Gene/Insert name: DmRUMP-del58-131
  Species: D. melanogaster (fly)
  Entrez Gene: rump (a.k.a. Dmel_CG9373, CG9373, Dmel\CG9373, HnRNP-S5, Hrp59, S5, cg9373, hnRNP M, hrp59, p70, p75)
  Cloning method: Unknown
Terms and licenses: Academic/Nonprofit Terms; Industry Terms: Not Available to Industry
Depositor comments: ORF extracted from NCBI: NM_141642.1 Plasmids from this collection were made available to the research community and donated after the lab closed. Please note that the sequence provided by the depositing laboratory may be theoretical/predicted or based on Sanger sequencing results. There may be discrepancies between sequencing results obtained by Addgene and the depositor sequence. If an Addgene verified sequence is not available, please contact before placing your order to request that our lab fully sequence the plasmid.
How to cite: pAc5.1B-lambdaN-HA-DmRUMP-del58-131_X was a gift from Elisa Izaurralde (Addgene plasmid # 147919 ; http://n2t.net/addgene:147919 ; RRID:Addgene_147919)
