[The description below was written by a language model from this plasmid's Addgene catalogue record and pLannotate feature annotations shown in this document.]
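Description:
pAc5.1B-lambdaN-HA-DmRUMP-del58-131_X is an insect-cell expression plasmid of about 7.2 kb for producing a deletion variant of the Drosophila melanogaster protein Rumpelstiltskin (rump, CG9373, also known as Hrp59 or hnRNP M). The catalogue lists the backbone as unknown, although the name and the annotated parts point to a pAc5.1-type vector. It is maintained in E. coli through a ColE1/pUC-type origin and selected with ampicillin via the bla gene and its promoter. The record describes it as low copy despite this origin being annotated as a high-copy type. A partial tetracycline-resistance sequence and a short SV40 large T antigen fragment are also annotated; these appear to be backbone remnants rather than functional genes.

Expression is driven by the constitutive Drosophila actin 5C promoter and terminated by an SV40 polyadenylation signal. Immediately downstream of the promoter lie a short fragment of the bacteriophage lambda N protein and an HA epitope (detected as a single-repeat-sized match to 3xHA), followed by an unannotated region that presumably holds the rump open reading frame. The name indicates that residues 58–131 are removed, and the depositor notes the ORF was derived from an NCBI reference transcript. A vector-encoded V5 tag follows the insert, but the record does not say whether it is in frame or preceded by a stop codon.

The lambda N peptide binds BoxB RNA hairpins, so lambdaN-HA fusions are typically used in tethering assays, where the protein is recruited to a BoxB-containing reporter mRNA in cultured fly cells to test its effect on translation or mRNA stability. HA allows detection. The record itself states only insect expression as the purpose.
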