Features (pLannotate 1.2.2; 10 found; start..end, strand, type, name):
     56..2568    +  promoter       Ac5 promoter: Drosophila melanogaster actin 5C promoter
   2588..2653    +  CDS            N (fragment): REGN_LAMBD - Experimental evidence at protein level: Swiss-Prot protein existence level 1. Plays a role as a transcriptional antitermination factor that allows the virus to initiate its lytic phase. Activates expression of the delayed viral early genes by modifying host RNA polymerase (RNAP) into a form that is resistant to termination signals. This antitermination function requires the host NusA protein which serves to stabilize the interaction between antitermination protein N and host RNA polymerase. From Escherichia phage lambda (Bacteriophage lambda).
   2678..2704    +  CDS            3xHA (fragment): three tandem HA epitope tags
   4440..4481    +  CDS            V5 tag: epitope tag from simian virus 5
   4581..4715    -  polyA_signal   SV40 poly(A) signal: SV40 polyadenylation signal
   4738..4822    -  CDS            large T antigen (fragment): large T antigen from SV40 (simian virus 40)
   4823..5293    +  CDS            TcR (fragment): tetracycline efflux protein; tet; confers resistance to tetracycline
   5337..5925    -  rep_origin     ori: high-copy-number ColE1/pMB1/pBR322/pUC origin of replication
   6096..6956    -  CDS            AmpR: β-lactamase; bla; confers resistance to ampicillin, carbenicillin, and related antibiotics
   6957..7061    -  promoter       AmpR promoter: bla
>Addgene plasmid #147919 | pAc5.1B-lambdaN-HA-DmRUMP-del58-131_X | depositor full sequence | sequence record 290366 | Full Sequence
CTTCAAGGAATTAATTCTATATTCTAAAAACACAAATGATACTTCTAAAAAAAATCATGAATGGCATCAA
CTCTGAATCAAATCTTTGCAGATGCACCTACTTCTCATTTCCACTGTCACATCATTTTTCCAGATCTCGC
TGCCTGTTATGTGGCCCACAAACCAAGACACGTTTTATGGCCATTAAAGCTGGCTGATCGTCGCCAAACA
CCAAATACATATCAATATGTACATTCGAGAAAGAAGCGATCAAAGAAGCGTCTTCGGGCGAGTAGGAGAA
TGCGGAGGAGAAGGAGAACGAGCTGATCTAGTATCTCTCCACAATCCAATGCCAACTGACCAACTGGCCA
TATTCGGAGCAATTTGAAGCCAATTTCCATCGCCTGGCGATCGCTCCATTCTTGGCTATATGTTTTTCAC
CGTTCCCGGGGCCATTTTCAAAGACTCGTCGGTAAGATAAGATTGTGTCACTCGCTGTCTCTCTTCATTT
GTCGAAGAATGCTGAGGAATTTCGCGATGACGTCGGCGAGTATTTTGAAGAATGAGAATAATTTGTATTT
ATACGAAAATCAGTTAGTGGAATTTTCTACAAAAACATGTTATCTATAGATAATTTTGTTGCAAAATATG
TTGACTATGACAAAGATTGTATGTATATACCTTTAATGTATTCTCATTTTCTTATGTATTTATAATGGCA
ATGATGATACTGATGATATTTTAAGATGATGCCAGACCACAGGCTGATTTCTGCGTCTTTTGCCGAACGC
AGTGCATGTGCGGTTGTTGTTTTTTGGAATAGTTTCAATTTTCGGACTGTCCGCTTTGATTTCAGTTTCT
TGGCTTATTCAAAAAGCAAAGTAAAGCCAAAAAAGCGAGATGGCAATACCAAATGCGGCAAAACGGTAGT
GGAAGGAAAGGGGTGCGGGGCAGCGGAAGGAAGGGTGGGGCGGGGCGTGGCGGGGTCTGTGGCTGGGCGC
GACGTCACCGACGTTGGAGCCACTCCTTTGACCATGTGTGCGTGTGTGTATTATTCGTGTCTCGCCACTC
GCCGGTTGTTTTTTTCTTTTTATCTCGCTCTCTCTAGCGCCATCTCGTACGCATGCTCAACGCACCGCAT
GTTGCCGTGTCCTTTATGCGTCATTTTGGCTCGAAATAGGCAATTATTTAAACAAAGATTAGTCAACGAA
AACGCTAAAATAAATAAGTCTACAATATGGTTACTTATTGCCATGTGTGTGCAGCCAACGATAGCAACAA
AAGCAACAACACAGTGGCTTTCCCTCTTTCACTTTTTGTTTGCAAGCGCGTGCGAGCAAGACGGCACGAC
CGGCAAACGCAATTACGCTGACAAAGAGCAGACGAAGTTTTGGCCGAAAAACATCAAGGCGCCTGATACG
AATGCATTTGCAATAACAATTGCGATATTTAATATTGTTTATGAAGCTGTTTGACTTCAAAACACACAAA
AAAAAAAATAAAACAAATTATTTGAAAGAGAATTAGGAATCGGACAGCTTATCGTTACGGGCTAACAGCA
CACCGAGACGAAATAGCTTACCTGACGTCACAGCCTCTGGAAGAACTGCCGCCAAGCAGAGAGAGAGAGA
AAAAGAGGGAGAGCAGCTTAGACCGCATGTGCTTGTGTGTGAGGCGTCTCTCTCTTCGTCTCCTGTTTGC
GCAAACGCATAGACTGCACTGAGAAAATCGATTACCTATTTTTTATGAATGAATATTTGCACTATTACTA
TTCAAAACTATTAAGATAGCAATCACATTCAATAGCCAAATACTATACCACCTGAGCGATGCAACGAAAT
GATCAATTTGAGCAAAAATGCTGCATATTTAGGACGGCATCATTATAGAAATGCTTCTTGCTGTGTACTT
TTCTCTCGTCTGGCAGCTGTTTCGCCGTTATTGTTAAAACCGGCTTAAGTTAGGTGTGTTTTCTACGACT
AGTGATGCCCCTACTAGAAGATGTGTGTTGCACAAATGTCCCTGAATAACCAATTTGAAGTGCAGATAGC
AGTAAACGTAAGCTAATATGAATATTATTTAACTGTAATGTTTTAATATCGCTGGACATTACTAATAAAC
CCACTATAAACACATGTACATATGTATGTTTTGGCATACAATGAGTAGTTGGGGAAAAAATGTGTAAAAG
CACCGTGACCATCACAGCATAAAGATAACCAGCTGAAGTATCGAATATGAGTAACCCCCAAATTGAATCA
CATGCCGCAACTGATAGGACCCATGGAAGTACACTCTTCATGGCGATATACAAGACACACACAAGCACGA
ACACCCAGTTGCGGAGGAAATTCTCCGTAAATGAAAACCCAATCGGCGAACAATTCATACCCATATATGG
TAAAAGTTTTGAACGCGACTTGAGAGCGGAGAGCATTGCGGCTGATAAGGTTTTAGCGCTAAGCGGGCTT
TATAAAACGGGCTGCGGGACCAGTTTTCATATCACTACCGTTTGAGTTCTTGTGCTGTGTGGATACTCCT
CCCGACACAAAGCCGCTCCATCAGCCAGCAGTCGTCTAATCCAGAGACCCCGGATCGGGGTACCAACATG
GACGCACAAACACGACGACGTGAGCGTCGCGCTGAGAAACAAGCTCAATGGAAAGCTGCAAACGGTGGAT
CTCCTCCACATATGGCTTACCCATACGATGTTCCAGATTACGCTCCTCCAAGCTTGATGAGCATGGACGC
TAGTAACTCGGTGGAGAGCCGCGAGAAGGAGCGCGACCGTCGTGGACGCGGAGCACGTGGCTCCCGTTTC
ACGGACGCTGATGGCAATGGAAACGGCGCTGGTAGTCAGGGAGGTGGCGTCGCTGCTCGCGACCGTAGCC
GGGAACGTCGCAATTGCGAGGATCACGGCGAGCAGCGCGATCAATACGGACGCATTGTGCGAGATGGTGG
TGGTGGTGGAGGCGGCGGTGGCGGCGTACAAGGAGGCAATGGTGGCAACAATGGAGGAGGTGGCGGCGGT
GGCCGTGACCACATGGATGACCGCGATCGGGGTTTCTCCCGGCGAGACGACGACAGACTATCTGGGCGTA
ATAATTTTAACATGATGTCAAATGATTATAATAATTCGTCGAATTACAATTTGTATGGGCTTTCTGCTTC
GTTTTTGGAGAGTCTTGGCATAAGTGGACCTTTGCATAATAAGGTTTTTGTTGCTAATCTGGACTACAAG
GTCGACAACAAGAAGCTCAAGCAGGTCTTCAAGCTGGCCGGCAAGGTGCAGAGCGTAGACCTTTCACTGG
ACAAGGAGGGCAACAGCCGCGGTTTTGCTGTGATCGAGTACGACCATCCGGTGGAGGCTGTTCAGGCCAT
TTCCATGCTGGATCGTCAGATGCTATTCGACCGTCGTATGACCGTGCGCCTGGACCGAATTCCGGATAAG
AATGAAGGCATAAAGCTGCCCGAGGGCTTGGGAGGTGTGGGCATCGGCCTGGGACCCAACGGCGAGCCAC
TCAGGGACGTGGCTCACAACCTTCCCAATGGTGGTCAGAGCCAGGGCCAGTTGCTTGGCAACGCTCAGCA
GGGATCTCAGCTGGGATCGGTGGGTAGCCAACCAAACAGCAGCGCTGTTAGCAACGCCACGACAAACCTG
CTTAACAACCTGACCGGCGTTATGTTTGGCAATCATGCGGCAGTGCAGCCATCGCCTGTAGCTCCGGTGC
AAAAGCCTAGCCTAGGAAACAATACCGGTTCCGGCGGATTGAACCTAAACAATCTGAATCCCAGCATTTT
GGCTGCCGTGGTCGGCAATCTTGGTAACCAGGGAGGGAATTTAAGCAATCCCTTGCTGTCCTCTTCGCTG
AGCAACCTGGGTCTCAATCTGGGCAACTCCGGCAATGATGACAACCTGCCGCCAAGCAATGTGGGTCTTT
CAAACAACTACAGCAGCGGCGGCACCGGTGGTGGCAATAGCTATAGCTCTGGAAACAACTACAGCGGCGG
TGGCGGCTCCAGCAATTTGGGATACAATGCTTACAGCAGCTCTGGTGGAATGGGCGGCGGCAACGGAGGA
GTTGGTGTTGATGGCAACGATTACAACACTGGCAATCCATTGGATGTCTATGGCGGCGGCAGCAACGTGG
GCAATTCCAACGTTGGCTCGGCCAATGCTGTCGGTGCTTCTCGAAAGTCGGACACGATCATTATCAAGAA
CGTTCCAATAACCTGCACTTGGCAAACACTGCGCGACAAGTTCCGAGAGATCGGGGACGTTAAGTTTGCG
GAAATCCGTGGCAATGATGTGGGCGTTGTGCGTTTCTTTAAGGAGCGCGATGCCGAGCTAGCCATTGCGC
TTATGGATGGCTCCCGTCTGGATGGGCGCAACATTAAAGTAACATACTTTTAAGTCAGGCAATTCAGTTC
ACTCGAGTCTAGAGGGCCCGCGGTTCGAAGGTAAGCCTATCCCTAACCCTCTCCTCGGTCTCGATTCTAC
GCGTACCGGTCATCATCACCATCACCATTGAGTTTAAACCCGCTGATCAGCCTCGACTGTGCCTTCTAAG
GCCTGAGCTCGCTGATCAGCCTCGATCGAGGATCCAGACATGATAAGATACATTGATGAGTTTGGACAAA
CCACAACTAGAATGCAGTGAAAAAAATGCTTTATTTGTGAAATTTGTGATGCTATTGCTTTATTTGTAAC
CATTATAAGCTGCAATAAACAAGTTAACAACAACAATTGCATTCATTTTATGTTTCAGGTTCAGGGGGAG
GTGTGGGAGGTTTTTTAAAGCAAGTAAAACCTCTACAAATGTGGTATGGCTGATTATGATCAGTCGACCG
ATGCCCTTGAGAGCCTTCAACCCAGTCAGCTCCTTCCGGTGGGCGCGGGGCATGACTATCGTCGCCGCAC
TTATGACTGTCTTCTTTATCATGCAACTCGTAGGACAGGTGCCGGCAGCGCTCTGGGTCATTTTCGGCGA
GGACCGCTTTCGCTGGAGCGCGACGATGATCGGCCTGTCGCTTGCGGTATTCGGAATCTTGCACGCCCTC
GCTCAAGCCTTCGTCACTGGTCCCGCCACCAAACGTTTCGGCGAGAAGCAGGCCATTATCGCCGGCATGG
CGGCCGACGCGCTGGGCTACGTCTTGCTGGCGTTCGCGACGCGAGGCTGGATGGCCTTCCCCATTATGAT
TCTTCTCGCTTCCGGCGGCATCGGGATGCCCGCGTTGCAGGCCATGCTGTCCAGGCAGGTAGATGACGAC
CATCAGGGACAGCTTCAAGGATCGCTCGCGGCTCTTACCAGCCAGCAAAAGGCCAGGAACCGTAAAAAGG
CCGCGTTGCTGGCGTTTTTCCATAGGCTCCGCCCCCCTGACGAGCATCACAAAAATCGACGCTCAAGTCA
GAGGTGGCGAAACCCGACAGGACTATAAAGATACCAGGCGTTTCCCCCTGGAAGCTCCCTCGTGCGCTCT
CCTGTTCCGACCCTGCCGCTTACCGGATACCTGTCCGCCTTTCTCCCTTCGGGAAGCGTGGCGCTTTCTC
AATGCTCACGCTGTAGGTATCTCAGTTCGGTGTAGGTCGTTCGCTCCAAGCTGGGCTGTGTGCACGAACC
CCCCGTTCAGCCCGACCGCTGCGCCTTATCCGGTAACTATCGTCTTGAGTCCAACCCGGTAAGACACGAC
TTATCGCCACTGGCAGCAGCCACTGGTAACAGGATTAGCAGAGCGAGGTATGTAGGCGGTGCTACAGAGT
TCTTGAAGTGGTGGCCTAACTACGGCTACACTAGAAGGACAGTATTTGGTATCTGCGCTCTGCTGAAGCC
AGTTACCTTCGGAAAAAGAGTTGGTAGCTCTTGATCCGGCAAACAAACCACCGCTGGTAGCGGTGGTTTT
TTTGTTTGCAAGCAGCAGATTACGCGCAGAAAAAAAGGATCTCAAGAAGATCCTTTGATCTTTTCTACGG
GGTCTGACGCTCAGTGGAACGAAAACTCACGTTAAGGGATTTTGGTCATGAGATTATCAAAAAGGATCTT
CACCTAGATCCTTTTAAATTAAAAATGAAGTTTTAAATCAATCTAAAGTATATATGAGTAAACTTGGTCT
GACAGTTACCAATGCTTAATCAGTGAGGCACCTATCTCAGCGATCTGTCTATTTCGTTCATCCATAGTTG
CCTGACTCCCCGTCGTGTAGATAACTACGATACGGGAGGGCTTACCATCTGGCCCCAGTGCTGCAATGAT
ACCGCGAGACCCACGCTCACCGGCTCCAGATTTATCAGCAATAAACCAGCCAGCCGGAAGGGCCGAGCGC
AGAAGTGGTCCTGCAACTTTATCCGCCTCCATCCAGTCTATTAATTGTTGCCGGGAAGCTAGAGTAAGTA
GTTCGCCAGTTAATAGTTTGCGCAACGTTGTTGCCATTGCTGCAGGCATCGTGGTGTCACGCTCGTCGTT
TGGTATGGCTTCATTCAGCTCCGGTTCCCAACGATCAAGGCGAGTTACATGATCCCCCATGTTGTGCAAA
AAAGCGGTTAGCTCCTTCGGTCCTCCGATCGTTGTCAGAAGTAAGTTGGCCGCAGTGTTATCACTCATGG
TTATGGCAGCACTGCATAATTCTCTTACTGTCATGCCATCCGTAAGATGCTTTTCTGTGACTGGTGAGTA
CTCAACCAAGTCATTCTGAGAATAGTGTATGCGGCGACCGAGTTGCTCTTGCCCGGCGTCAACACGGGAT
AATACCGCGCCACATAGCAGAACTTTAAAAGTGCTCATCATTGGAAAACGTTCTTCGGGGCGAAAACTCT
CAAGGATCTTACCGCTGTTGAGATCCAGTTCGATGTAACCCACTCGTGCACCCAACTGATCTTCAGCATC
TTTTACTTTCACCAGCGTTTCTGGGTGAGCAAAAACAGGAAGGCAAAATGCCGCAAAAAAGGGAATAAGG
GCGACACGGAAATGTTGAATACTCATACTCTTCCTTTTTCAATATTATTGAAGCATTTATCAGGGTTATT
GTCTCATGAGCGGATACATATTTGAATGTATTTAGAAAAATAAACAAATAGGGGTTCCGCGCACATTTCC
CCGAAAAGTGCCACCTGACGTCTAAGAAACCATTATTATCATGACATTAACCTATAAAAATAGGCGTATC
ACGAGGCCCTTTCGT
